>Addgene plasmid #178521 | pCAGGS-SspB-mScarlet-I | addgene full sequence | sequence record 350944 | Addgene NGS Result
GGTCGATCGACATTGATTATTGACTAGTTATTAATAGTAATCAATTACGGGGTCATTAGTTCATAGCCCA
TATATGGAGTTCCGCGTTACATAACTTACGGTAAATGGCCCGCCTGGCTGACCGCCCAACGACCCCCGCC
CATTGACGTCAATAATGACGTATGTTCCCATAGTAACGCCAATAGGGACTTTCCATTGACGTCAATGGGT
GGAGTATTTACGGTAAACTGCCCACTTGGCAGTACATCAAGTGTATCATATGCCAAGTACGCCCCCTATT
GACGTCAATGACGGTAAATGGCCCGCCTGGCATTATGCCCAGTACATGACCTTATGGGACTTTCCTACTT
GGCAGTACATCTACGTATTAGTCATCGCTATTACCATGGTCGAGGTGAGCCCCACGTTCTGCTTCACTCT
CCCCATCTCCCCCCCCTCCCCACCCCCAATTTTGTATTTATTTATTTTTTAATTATTTTGTGCAGCGATG
GGGGCGGGGGGGGGGGGGGNSGCGCGCCRGGSGGGGSGGGGSGGGGSGRGGGGSGGGGSGGGGCGAGGCG
GAGAGGTGCGGCGGCAGCCAATCAGAGCGGCGCGCTCCGAAAGTTTCCTTTTATGGCGAGGCGGCGGCGG
CGGCGGCCCTATAAAAAGCGAAGCGCGCGGCGGGCGGGAGTCGCTGCGCGCTGCCTTCGCCCCGTGCCCC
GCTCCGCCGCCGCCTCGCGCCGCCCGCCCCGGCTCTGACTGACCGCGTTACTCCCACAGGTGAGCGGGCG
GGACGGCCCTTCTCCTCCGGGCTGTAATTAGCGCTTGGTTTAATGACGGCTTGTTTCTTTTCTGTGGCTG
CGTGAAAGCCTTGAGGGGCTCCGGGAGGGCCCTTTGTGCGGGGGGAGCGGCTCGGGGGGTGCGTGCGTGT
GTGTGTGCGTGGGGAGCGCCGCGTGCGGCTCCGCGCTGCCCGGCGGCTGTGAGCGCTGCGGGCGCGGCGC
GGGGCTTTGTGCGCTCCGCAGTGTGCGCGAGGGGAGCGCGGCCGGGGGCGGTGCCCCGCGGTGCGGGGGG
GGCTGCGAGGGGAACAAAGGCTGCGTGCGGGGTGTGTGCGTGGGGGGGTGAGCAGGGGGTGTGGGCGCGT
CGGTCGGGCTGCAACCCCCCCTGCACCCCCCTCCCCGAGTTGCTGAGCACGGCCCGGCTTCGGGTGCGGG
GCTCCGTACGGGGCGTGGCGCGGGGCTCGCCGTGCCGGGCGGGGGGTGGCGGCAGGTGGGGGTGCCGGGC
GGGGCGGGGCCGCCTCGGGCCGGGGAGGGCTCGGGGGAGGGGCGCGGCGGCCCCCGGAGCGCCGGCGGCT
GTCGAGGCGCGGCGAGCCGCAGCCATTGCCTTTTATGGTAATCGTGCGAGAGGGCGCAGGGACTTCCTTT
GTCCCAAATCTGTGCGGAGCCGAAATCTGGGAGGCGCCGCCGCACCCCCTCTAGCGGGCGCGGGGCGAAG
CGGTGCGGCGCCGGCAGGAAGGAAATGGGCGGGGAGGGCCTTCGTGCGTCGCCGCGCCGCCGTCCCCTTC
TCCCTCTCCAGCCTCGGGGCTGTCCGCGGGGGGACGGCTGCCTTCGGGGGGGACGGGGCAGGGCGGGGTT
CGGCTTCTGGCGTGTGACCGGCGGCTCTAGCTAGAGCCTCTGCTAACCATGTTCATGCCTTCTTCTTTTT
CCTACAGCTCCTGGGCAACGTGCTGGTTATTGTGCTGTCTCATCATTTTGGCAAAGAATTCCACCATGAG
CTCCCCGAAACGCCCTAAGCTGCTGCGTGAATATTACGATTGGCTGGTTGATAACAGCTTTACCCCATAT
CTGGTGGTGGATGCCACATACCTGGGCGTGAACGTGCCCGTGGAGTATGTGAAAGACGGTCAGATCGTGC
TGAATCTGTCTGCAAGTGCGACCGGCAACCTGCAACTGACAAATGATTTTATCCAGTTCAACGCCCGCTT
TAAGGGCGTGTCTCGTGAACTGTATATCCCGATGGGTGCCGCTCTGGCCATTTACGCTCGCGAGAACGGC
GATGGTGTGATGTTCGAACCAGAAGAAATCTATGACGAGCTGAATATTGGTGAATTCACCATGGTGAGCA
AGGGCGAGGCAGTGATCAAGGAGTTCATGCGGTTCAAGGTGCACATGGAGGGCTCCATGAACGGCCACGA
GTTCGAGATCGAGGGCGAGGGCGAGGGCCGCCCCTACGAGGGCACCCAGACCGCCAAGCTGAAGGTGACC
AAGGGTGGCCCCCTGCCCTTCTCCTGGGACATCCTGTCCCCTCAGTTCATGTACGGCTCCAGGGCCTTCA
TCAAGCACCCCGCCGACATCCCCGACTACTATAAGCAGTCCTTCCCCGAGGGCTTCAAGTGGGAGCGCGT
GATGAACTTCGAGGACGGCGGCGCCGTGACCGTGACCCAGGACACCTCCCTGGAGGACGGCACCCTGATC
TACAAGGTGAAGCTCCGCGGCACCAACTTCCCTCCTGACGGCCCCGTAATGCAGAAGAAGACAATGGGCT
GGGAAGCGTCCACCGAGCGGTTGTACCCCGAGGACGGCGTGCTGAAGGGCGACATTAAGATGGCCCTGCG
CCTGAAGGACGGAGGCCGCTACCTGGCGGACTTCAAGACCACCTACAAGGCCAAGAAGCCCGTGCAGATG
CCCGGCGCCTACAACGTTGACCGCAAGTTGGACATCACCTCCCACAACGAGGACTACACCGTGGTGGAAC
AGTACGAACGCTCCGAGGGCCGCCACTCCACCGGCGGCATGGACGAGCTGTACAAGCTCGAGGGAGGCGG
CCGCGGTTCTAGATAAGTCGACGGATCTTTTTCCCTCTGCCAAAAATTATGGGGACATCATGAAGCCCCT
TGAGCATCTGACTTCTGGCTAATAAAGGAAATTTATTTTCATTGCAATAGTGTGTTGGAATTTTTTGTGT
CTCTCACTCGGAAGGACATATGGGAGGGCAAATCATTTAAAACATCAGAATGAGTATTTGGTTTAGAGTT
TGGCAACATATGCCCATATGCTGGCTGCCATGAACAAAGGTTGGCTATAAAGAGGTCATCAGTATATGAA
ACAGCCCCCTGCTGTCCATTCCTTATTCCATAGAAAAGCCTTGACTTGAGGTTAGATTTTTTTTATATTT
TGTTTTGTGTTATTTTTTTCTTTAACATCCCTAAAATTTTCCTTACATGTTTTACTAGCCAGATTTTTCC
TCCTCTCCTGACTACTCCCAGTCATAGCTGTCCCTCTTCTCTTATGGAGATCCCTCGACCTGCAGCCCAA
GCTTGGCGTAATCATGGTCATAGCTGTTTCCTGTGTGAAATTGTTATCCGCTCACAATTCCACACAACAT
ACGAGCCGGAAGCATAAAGTGTAAAGCCTGGGGTGCCTAATGAGTGAGCTAACTCACATTAATTGCGTTG
CGCTCACTGCCCGCTTTCCAGTCGGGAAACCTGTCGTGCCAGCGGATCCGCATCTCAATTAGTCAGCAAC
CATAGTCCCGCCCCTAACTCCGCCCATCCCGCCCCTAACTCCGCCCAGTTCCGCCCATTCTCCGCCCCAT
GGCTGACTAATTTTTTTTATTTATGCAGAGGCCGAGGCCGCCTCGGCCTCTGAGCTATTCCAGAAGTAGT
GAGGAGGCTTTTTTGGAGGCCTAGGCTTTTGCAAAAAGCTAACTTGTTTATTGCAGCTTATAATGGTTAC
AAATAAAGCAATAGCATCACAAATTTCACAAATAAAGCATTTTTTTCACTGCATTCTAGTTGTGGTTTGT
CCAAACTCATCAATGTATCTTATCATGTCTGGATCCGCTGCATTAATGAATCGGCCAACGCGCGGGGAGA
GGCGGTTTGCGTATTGGGCGCTCTTCCGCTTCCTCGCTCACTGACTCGCTGCGCTCGGTCGTTCGGCTGC
GGCGAGCGGTATCAGCTCACTCAAAGGCGGTAATACGGTTATCCACAGAATCAGGGGATAACGCAGGAAA
GAACATGTGAGCAAAAGGCCAGCAAAAGGCCAGGAACCGTAAAAAGGCCGCGTTGCTGGCGTTTTTCCAT
AGGCTCCGCCCCCCTGACGAGCATCACAAAAATCGACGCTCAAGTCAGAGGTGGCGAAACCCGACAGGAC
TATAAAGATACCAGGCGTTTCCCCCTGGAAGCTCCCTCGTGCGCTCTCCTGTTCCGACCCTGCCGCTTAC
CGGATACCTGTCCGCCTTTCTCCCTTCGGGAAGCGTGGCGCTTTCTCATAGCTCACGCTGTAGGTATCTC
AGTTCGGTGTAGGTCGTTCGCTCCAAGCTGGGCTGTGTGCACGAACCCCCCGTTCAGCCCGACCGCTGCG
CCTTATCCGGTAACTATCGTCTTGAGTCCAACCCGGTAAGACACGACTTATCGCCACTGGCAGCAGCCAC
TGGTAACAGGATTAGCAGAGCGAGGTATGTAGGCGGTGCTACAGAGTTCTTGAAGTGGTGGCCTAACTAC
GGCTACACTAGAAGAACAGTATTTGGTATCTGCGCTCTGCTGAAGCCAGTTACCTTCGGAAAAAGAGTTG
GTAGCTCTTGATCCGGCAAACAAACCACCGCTGGTAGCGGTGGTTTTTTTGTTTGCAAGCAGCAGATTAC
GCGCAGAAAAAAAGGATCTCAAGAAGATCCTTTGATCTTTTCTACGGGGTCTGACGCTCAGTGGAACGAA
AACTCACGTTAAGGGATTTTGGTCATGAGATTATCAAAAAGGATCTTCACCTAGATCCTTTTAAATTAAA
AATGAAGTTTTAAATCAATCTAAAGTATATATGAGTAAACTTGGTCTGACAGTTACCAATGCTTAATCAG
TGAGGCACCTATCTCAGCGATCTGTCTATTTCGTTCATCCATAGTTGCCTGACTCCCCGTCGTGTAGATA
ACTACGATACGGGAGGGCTTACCATCTGGCCCCAGTGCTGCAATGATACCGCGAGACCCACGCTCACCGG
CTCCAGATTTATCAGCAATAAACCAGCCAGCCGGAAGGGCCGAGCGCAGAAGTGGTCCTGCAACTTTATC
CGCCTCCATCCAGTCTATTAATTGTTGCCGGGAAGCTAGAGTAAGTAGTTCGCCAGTTAATAGTTTGCGC
AACGTTGTTGCCATTGCTACAGGCATCGTGGTGTCACGCTCGTCGTTTGGTATGGCTTCATTCAGCTCCG
GTTCCCAACGATCAAGGCGAGTTACATGATCCCCCATGTTGTGCAAAAAAGCGGTTAGCTCCTTCGGTCC
TCCGATCGTTGTCAGAAGTAAGTTGGCCGCAGTGTTATCACTCATGGTTATGGCAGCACTGCATAATTCT
CTTACTGTCATGCCATCCGTAAGATGCTTTTCTGTGACTGGTGAGTACTCAACCAAGTCATTCTGAGAAT
AGTGTATGCGGCGACCGAGTTGCTCTTGCCCGGCGTCAATACGGGATAATACCGCGCCACATAGCAGAAC
TTTAAAAGTGCTCATCATTGGAAAACGTTCTTCGGGGCGAAAACTCTCAAGGATCTTACCGCTGTTGAGA
TCCAGTTCGATGTAACCCACTCGTGCACCCAACTGATCTTCAGCATCTTTTACTTTCACCAGCGTTTCTG
GGTGAGCAAAAACAGGAAGGCAAAATGCCGCAAAAAAGGGAATAAGGGCGACACGGAAATGTTGAATACT
CATACTCTTCCTTTTTCAATATTATTGAAGCATTTATCAGGGTTATTGTCTCATGAGCGGATACATATTT
GAATGTATTTAGAAAAATAAACAAATAGGGGTTCCGCGCACATTTCCCCGAAAAGTGCCACCTG
Features (pLannotate 1.2.2; 18 found; start..end, strand, type, name):
      9..388     +  enhancer       CMV enhancer: human cytomegalovirus immediate early enhancer
    390..666     +  promoter       chicken β-actin promoter: No description available
    667..1687    +  intron         chimeric intron: chimera between introns from chicken β-actin and rabbit β-globin
   1685..1741    +  CDS            HBB (fragment): HBB_LEPEU - Experimental evidence at protein level: Swiss-Prot protein existence level 1. Involved in oxygen transport from the lung to the various peripheral tissues. From Lepus europaeus (European hare).
   1749..2078    +  CDS            sspB (fragment): SSPB_HAEIN - Experimental evidence at protein level: Swiss-Prot protein existence level 1. Also stimulates degradation of the N-terminus of RseA (residues 1-108, alone or in complex with sigma-E) by ClpX-ClpP in a non-ssrA-mediated fashion. From Haemophilus influenzae (strain ATCC 51907 / DSM 11121 / KW20 / Rd).
   2091..2786    +  CDS            mScarlet-I: mScarlet-I is a basic (constitutively fluorescent) red fluorescent protein published in 2016, derived from synthetic construct. It is reported to be a rapidly-maturing monomer with moderate acid sensitivity.
   2891..2946    +  polyA_signal   β-globin poly(A) signal: rabbit β-globin polyadenylation signal (Gil and Proudfoot, 1987)
   3331..3347    -  protein_bind   lac operator: The lac repressor binds to the lac operator to inhibit transcription in E. coli. This inhibition can be relieved by adding lactose or isopropyl-β-D-thiogalactopyranoside (IPTG). lac repressor encoded by lacI
   3355..3385    -  promoter       lac promoter: promoter for the E. coli lac operon
   3400..3421    -  protein_bind   CAP binding site: CAP binding activates transcription in the presence of cAMP. E. coli catabolite activator protein
   3434..3473    -  CDS            lacI (fragment): lac repressor; lacI; The lac repressor binds to the lac operator to inhibit transcription in E. coli. This inhibition can be relieved by adding lactose or isopropyl-β-D-thiogalactopyranoside (IPTG).
   3480..3502    +  promoter       SV40 promoter (fragment): SV40 enhancer and early promoter
   3526..3661    +  rep_origin     SV40 ori: SV40 origin of replication
   3681..3815    +  polyA_signal   SV40 poly(A) signal: SV40 polyadenylation signal
   3817..3871    -  CDS            lacI (fragment): lac repressor; lacI; The lac repressor binds to the lac operator to inhibit transcription in E. coli. This inhibition can be relieved by adding lactose or isopropyl-β-D-thiogalactopyranoside (IPTG).
   4054..4642    -  rep_origin     ori: high-copy-number ColE1/pMB1/pBR322/pUC origin of replication
   4813..5673    -  CDS            AmpR: β-lactamase; bla; confers resistance to ampicillin, carbenicillin, and related antibiotics
   5674..5778    -  promoter       AmpR promoter: bla
