[The description below was written by a language model from this plasmid's Addgene catalogue record and pLannotate feature annotations shown in this document.]
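Description:
pCAGGS-SspB-mScarlet-I is a mammalian expression plasmid of about 5.8 kb built on the pCAGGS backbone. It is propagated in E. coli as a high-copy plasmid through a ColE1/pUC-type origin and selected with ampicillin via the β-lactamase gene and its native promoter. The backbone also carries an SV40 origin of replication, which can support episomal amplification in cells expressing SV40 large T antigen, along with an SV40 poly(A) signal and residual lac promoter/operator and lacI fragments that are cloning-vector remnants rather than functional parts of the design. No mammalian selection marker is annotated, so the plasmid appears suited mainly to transient transfection.

The payload is a synthetic fusion of roughly 1 kb, SspB joined at its C-terminus to the red fluorescent protein mScarlet-I, a bright, rapidly maturing monomer. The SspB portion is annotated as a fragment matching the Haemophilus influenzae adaptor protein. Expression is driven by the strong, broadly active CAG promoter, composed of the CMV immediate-early enhancer, the chicken β-actin promoter and a chimeric β-actin/β-globin intron, and transcripts are terminated by the rabbit β-globin polyadenylation signal. The short HBB fragment annotated just upstream of the coding sequence is most likely part of the β-globin-derived promoter region, not a tag.

SspB is generally known as the binding partner of the SsrA peptide caged in the LOV2-based iLID light-inducible dimerisation system. The associated publication concerns optogenetic relaxation of actomyosin contractility during cytokinesis. The record does not state the exact role of this construct, but an SspB–fluorescent protein fusion lacking an effector domain would plausibly serve as a light-recruitable reporter or control.
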