Addgene plasmid #178521: pCAGGS-SspB-mScarlet-I
Purpose: Expresses SspB-mScarlet-I in mammalian cells
Depositing lab: Kazuhiro Aoki. Publication: Optogenetic relaxation of actomyosin contractility uncovers mechanistic roles of cortical tension during cytokinesis. Yamamoto K, Miura H, Ishida M, Mii Y, Kinoshita N, Takada S, Ueno N, Sawai S, Kondo Y, Aoki K. Nat Commun. 2021 Dec 8;12(1):7145. doi: 10.1038/s41467-021-27458-3. PubMed 34880255.
Backbone
  Vector backbone: pCAGGS
  Backbone size w/o insert (bp): 4720
  Total vector size (bp): 5799
  Vector type: Mammalian Expression
Growth in bacteria
  Bacterial resistance: Ampicillin, 100 μg/mL
  Growth temperature: 37°C
  Growth strain: DH5alpha
  Copy number: High Copy
Gene/Insert
  Gene/Insert name: SspB-mScarlet-I
  Species: Synthetic
  Insert size (bp): 1038
  Promoter: CAG
  Cloning method: Ligation Independent Cloning
  Sequencing primers: 5′ pCAG-F
Terms and licenses: Academic/Nonprofit Terms; Industry Terms: Not Available to Industry
Depositor comments: The sequence and plasmid map is available in the following benchling link (https://benchling.com/s/seq-LizO8aJvYQvytA26tnvk)
How to cite: pCAGGS-SspB-mScarlet-I was a gift from Kazuhiro Aoki (Addgene plasmid # 178521 ; http://n2t.net/addgene:178521 ; RRID:Addgene_178521)
